>Addgene plasmid #21551 | pDsRed2-Keap1 | addgene full sequence | sequence record 156377 | Addgene NGS results
CATGCATTAGTTATTAATAGTAATCAATTACGGGGTCATTAGTTCATAGCCCATATATGGAGTTCCGCGT
TACATAACTTACGGTAAATGGCCCGCCTGGCTGACCGCCCAACGACCCCCGCCCATTGACGTCAATAATG
ACGTATGTTCCCATAGTAACGCCAATAGGGACTTTCCATTGACGTCAATGGGTGGAGTATTTACGGTAAA
CTGCCCACTTGGCAGTACATCAAGTGTATCATATGCCAAGTACGCCCCCTATTGACGTCAATGACGGTAA
ATGGCCCGCCTGGCATTATGCCCAGTACATGACCTTATGGGACTTTCCTACTTGGCAGTACATCTACGTA
TTAGTCATCGCTATTACCATGGTGATGCGGTTTTGGCAGTACATCAATGGGCGTGGATAGCGGTTTGACT
CACGGGGATTTCCAAGTCTCCACCCCATTGACGTCAATGGGAGTTTGTTTTGGCACCAAAATCAACGGGA
CTTTCCAAAATGTCGTAACAACTCCGCCCCATTGACGCAAATGGGCGGTAGGCGTGTACGGTGGGAGGTC
TATATAAGCAGAGCTGGTTTAGTGAACCGTCAGATCCGCTAGCGCTACCGGTCGCCACCATGGCCTCCTC
CGAGAACGTCATCACCGAGTTCATGCGCTTCAAGGTGCGCATGGAGGGCACCGTGAACGGCCACGAGTTC
GAGATCGAGGGCGAGGGCGAGGGCCGCCCCTACGAGGGCCACAACACCGTGAAGCTGAAGGTGACCAAGG
GCGGCCCCCTGCCCTTCGCCTGGGACATCCTGTCCCCCCAGTTCCAGTACGGCTCCAAGGTGTACGTGAA
GCACCCCGCCGACATCCCCGACTACAAGAAGCTGTCCTTCCCCGAGGGCTTCAAGTGGGAGCGCGTGATG
AACTTCGAGGACGGCGGCGTGGCGACCGTGACCCAGGACTCCTCCCTGCAGGACGGCTGCTTCATCTACA
AGGTGAAGTTCATCGGCGTGAACTTCCCCTCCGACGGCCCCGTGATGCAGAAGAAGACCATGGGCTGGGA
GGCCTCCACCGAGCGCCTGTACCCCCGCGACGGCGTGCTGAAGGGCGAGACCCACAAGGCCCTGAAGCTG
AAGGACGGCGGCCACTACCTGGTGGAGTTCAAGTCCATCTACATGGCCAAGAAGCCCGTGCAGCTGCCCG
GCTACTACTACGTGGACGCCAAGCTGGACATCACCTCCCACAACGAGGACTACACCATCGTGGAGCAGTA
CGAGCGCACCGAGGGCCGCCACCACCTGTTCCTGAGATCTGGAAGGATCCCCATGCAGCCAGATCCCAGG
CCTAGCGGGGCTGGGGCCTGCTGCCGATTCCTGCCCCTGCAGTCACAGTGCCCTGAGGGGGCAGGGGACG
CGGTGATGTACGCCTCCACTGAGTGCAAGGCGGAGGTGACGCCCTCCCAGCATGGCAACCGCACCTTCAG
CTACACCCTGGAGGATCATACCAAGCAGGCCTTTGGCATCATGAACGAGCTGCGGCTCAGCCAGCAGCTG
TGTGACGTCACACTGCAGGTCAAGTACCAGGATGCACCGGCCGCCCAGTTCATGGCCCACAAGGTGGTGC
TGGCCTCATCCAGCCCTGTCTTCAAGGCCATGTTCACCAACGGGCTGCGGGAGCAGGGCATGGAGGTGGT
GTCCATTGAGGGTATCCACCCCAAGGTCATGGAGCGCCTCATTGAATTCGCCTACACGGCCTCCATCTCC
ATGGGCGAGAAGTGTGTCCTCCACGTCATGAACGGTGCTGTCATGTACCAGATCGACAGCGTTGTCCGTG
CCTGCAGTGACTTCCTGGTGCAGCAGCTGGACCCCAGCAATGCCATCGGCATCGCCAACTTCGCTGAGCA
GATTGGCTGTGTGGAGTTGCACCAGCGTGCCCGGGAGTACATCTACATGCATTTTGGGGAGGTGGCCAAG
CAAGAGGAGTTCTTCAACCTGTCCCACTGCCAACTGGTGACCCTCATCAGCCGGGACGACCTGAACGTGC
GCTGCGAGTCCGAGGTCTTCCACGCCTGCATCAACTGGGTCAAGTACGACTGCGAACAGCGACGGTTCTA
CGTCCAGGCGCTGCTGCGGGCCGTGCGCTGCCACTCGTTGACGCCGAACTTCCTGCAGATGCAGCTGCAG
AAGTGCGAGATCCTGCAGTCCGACTCCCGCTGCAAGGACTACCTGGTCAAGATCTTCGAGGAGCTCACCC
TGCACAAGCCCACGCAGGTGATGCCCTGCCGGGCG
[864 nt withheld, positions 2276-3139]
ATGGAGCCCTGCCGGAAGCAGATTGACCAGCAGAACTGTACCTGTCTAGATAACTGATCATAATCAGCCA
TACCACATTTGTAGAGGTTTTACTTGCTTTAAAAAACCTCCCACACCTCCCCCTGAACCTGAAACATAAA
ATGAATGCAATTGTTGTTGTTAACTTGTTTATTGCAGCTTATAATGGTTACAAATAAAGCAATAGCATCA
CAAATTTCACAAATAAAGCATTTTTTTCACTGCATTCTAGTTGTGGTTTGTCCAAACTCATCAATGTATC
TTAACGCGTAAATTGTAAGCGTTAATATTTTGTTAAAATTCGCGTTAAATTTTTGTTAAATCAGCTCATT
TTTTAACCAATAGGCCGAAATCGGCAAAATCCCTTATAAATCAAAAGAATAGACCGAGATAGGGT
[37 nt withheld, positions 3555-3591]
AAAGAACGTGGACTCCAACGTCAAAGG
[49 nt withheld, positions 3619-3667]
T
[91 nt withheld, positions 3669-3759]
G
[124 nt withheld, positions 3761-3884]
CAGGTGGCACTTTTCGGGGAAATGTGCGCGGAACCCCTATTTGTTTATTTTTCTAAATACATTCAAATAT
GTATCCGCTCATGAGACAATAACCCTGATAAATGCTTCAATAATATTGAAAAAGGAAGAGTCCTGAGGCG
GAAAGAACCAGCTGTGGAATGTGTGTCAGTTAGGGTGTGGAAAGTCCCCAGGCTCCCCAGCAGGCAGAAG
TATGCAAAGCATGCATCTCAATTAGTCAGCAACCAGGTGTGGAAAGTCCCCAGGCTCCCCAGCAGGCAGA
AGTATGCAAAGCATGCATCTCAATTAGTCAGCAACCATAGTCCCGCCCCTAACTCCGCCCATCCCGCCCC
TAACTCCGCCCAGTTCCGCCCATTCTCCGCCCCATGGCTGACTAATTTTTTTTATTTATGCAGAGGCCGA
GGCCGCCTCGGCCTCTGAGCTATTCCAGAAGTAGTGAGGAGGCTTTTTTGGAGGCCTAGGCTTTTGCAAA
GATCGATCAAGAGACAGGATGAGGATCGTTTCGCATGATTGAACAAGATGGATTGCACGCAGGTTCTCCG
GCCGCTTGGGTGGAGAGGCTATTCGGCTATGACTGGGCACAACAGACAATCGGCTGCTCTGATGCCGCCG
TGTTCCGGCTGTCAGCGCAGGGGCGCCCGGTTCTTTTTGTCAAGACCGACCTGTCCGGTGCCCTGAATGA
ACTGCAAGACGAGGCAGCGCGGCTATCGTGGCTGGCCACGACGGGCGTTCCTTGCGCAGCTGTGCTCGAC
GTTGTCACTGAAGCGGGAAGGGACTGGCTGCTATTGGGCGAAGTGCCGGGGCAGGATCTCCTGTCATCTC
ACCTTGCTCCTGCCGAGAAAGTATCCATCATGGCTGATGCAATGCGGCGGCTGCATACGCTTGATCCGGC
TACCTGCCCATTCGACCACCAAGCGAAACATCGCATCGAGCGAGCACGTACTCGGATGGAAGCCGGTCTT
GTCGATCAGGATGATCTGGACGAAGAGCATCAGGGGCTCGCGCCAGCCGAACTGTTCGCCAGGCTCAAGG
CGAGCATGCCCGACGGCGAGGATCTCGTCGTGACCCATGGCGATGCCTGCTTGCCGAATATCATGGTGGA
AAATGGCCGCTTTTCTGGATTCATCGACTGTGGCCGGCTGGGTGTGGCGGACCGCTATCAGGACATAGCG
TTGGCTACCCGTGATATTGCTGAAGAGCTTGGCGGCGAATGGGCTGACCGCTTCCTCGTGCTTTACGGTA
TCGCCGCTCCCGATTCGCAGCGCATCGCCTTCTATCGCCTTCTTGACGAGTTCTTCTGAGCGGGACTCTG
GGGTTCGAAATGACCGACCAAGCGACGCCCAACCTGCCATCACGAGATTTCGATTCCACCGCCGCCTTCT
ATGAAAGGTTGGGCTTCGGAATCGTTTTCCGGGACGCCGGCTGGATGATCCTCCAGCGCGGGGATCTCAT
GCTGGAGTTCTTCGCCCACCCTAGGGGGAGGCTAACTGAAACACGGAAGGAGACAATACCGGAAGGAACC
CGCGCTATGACGGCAATAAAAAGACAGAATAAAACGCACGGTGTTGGGTCGTTTGTTCATAAACGCGGGG
TTCGGTCCCAGGGCTGGCACTCTGTCGATACCCCACCGAGACCCCATTGGGGCCAATACGCCCGCGTTTC
TTCCTTTTCCCCACCCCACCCCCCAAGTTCGGGTGAAGGCCCAGGGCTCGCAGCCAACGTCGGGGCGGCA
GGCCCTGCCATAGCCTCAGGTTACTCATATATACTTTAGATTGATTTAAAACTTCATTTTTAATTTAAAA
GGATCTAGGTGAAGATCCTTTTTGATAATCTCATGACCAAAATCCCTTAACGTGAGTTTTCGTTCCACTG
AGCGTCAGACCCCGTAGAAAAGATCAAAGGATCTTCTTGAGATCCTTTTTTTCTGCGCGTAATCTGCTGC
TTGCAAACAAAAAAACCACCGCTACCAGCGGTGGTTTGTTTGCCGGATCAAGAGCTACCAACTCTTTTTC
CGAAGGTAACTGGCTTCAGCAGAGCGCAGATACCAAATACTGTTCTTCTAGTGTAGCCGTAGTTAGGCCA
CCACTTCAAGAACTCTGTAGCACCGCCTACATACCTCGCTCTGCTAATCCTGTTACCAGTGGCTGCTGCC
AGTGGCGATAAGTCGTGTCTTACCGGGTTGGACTCAAGACGATAGTTACCGGATAAGGCGCAGCGGTCGG
GCTGAACGGGGGGTTCGTGCACACAGCCCAGCTTGGAGCGAACGACCTACACCGAACTGAGATACCTACA
GCGTGAGCTATGAGAAAGCGCCACGCTTCCCGAAGGGAGAAAGGCGGACAGGTATCCGGTAAGCGGCAGG
GTCGGAACAGGAGAGCGCACGAGGGAGCTTCCAGGGGGAAACGCCTGGTATCTTTATAGTCCTGTCGGGT
TTCGCCACCTCTGACTTGAGCGTCGATTTTTGTGATGCTCGTCAGGGGGGCGGAGCCTATGGAAAAACGC
CAGCAACGCGGCCTTTTTACGGTTCCTGGCCTTTTGCTGGCCTTTTGCTCACATGTTCTTTCCTGCGTTA
TCCCCTGATTCTGTGGATAACCGTATTACCGC
Features (pLannotate 1.2.2; 14 found; start..end, strand, type, name):
     68..371     +  enhancer       CMV enhancer: human cytomegalovirus immediate early enhancer
    372..575     +  promoter       CMV promoter: human cytomegalovirus (CMV) immediate early promoter
    620..1294    +  CDS            DsRed2: DsRed2 is a basic (constitutively fluorescent) red fluorescent protein published in 2006, derived from Discosoma sp..
   1313..2641    +  CDS            KEAP1 (fragment) (sequence partly withheld): KEAP1_HUMAN - Also known as INRF2 From Homo sapiens (Human).
   3194..3278    +  CDS            large T antigen (fragment): large T antigen from SV40 (simian virus 40)
   3301..3422    +  polyA_signal   SV40 poly(A) signal: SV40 polyadenylation signal
   3456..3884    -  rep_origin     f1 ori (sequence partly withheld): f1 bacteriophage origin of replication; arrow indicates direction of (+) strand synthesis
   3911..4015    +  promoter       AmpR promoter: bla
   4017..4374    +  promoter       SV40 promoter: SV40 enhancer and early promoter
   4409..5203    +  CDS            NeoR/KanR: aminoglycoside phosphotransferase from Tn5; aph(3')-II (or nptII); confers resistance to neomycin, kanamycin, and G418 (Geneticin®)
   5224..5376    +  CDS            ble (fragment): BLE_KLEPN - Experimental evidence at protein level: Swiss-Prot protein existence level 1. Binding protein with a strong affinity to the bleomycin family of antibiotics. Binds to CL990; an antimitotic-antibiotic compound. From Klebsiella pneumoniae.
   5435..5482    +  polyA_signal   HSV TK poly(A) signal: herpes simplex virus thymidine kinase polyadenylation signal (Cole and Stacy, 1985)
   5573..5589    -  polyA_signal   bGH poly(A) signal (fragment): bovine growth hormone polyadenylation signal
   5811..6399    +  rep_origin     ori: high-copy-number ColE1/pMB1/pBR322/pUC origin of replication
