[The description below was written by a language model from this plasmid's Addgene catalogue record and pLannotate feature annotations shown in this document.]
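Description:
pDsRed2-Keap1 is a mammalian expression plasmid built on the Clontech pDsRed2-C1 backbone, carrying human KEAP1 (kelch-like ECH-associated protein 1, also called INrf2 or KLHL19) cloned between BamHI and XbaI sites that both remain intact. In the annotated 6,506-nt sequence, the CMV immediate early enhancer and promoter drive the red fluorescent protein DsRed2. The KEAP1 coding sequence follows closely downstream on the same strand, and the SV40 polyadenylation signal terminates the unit. This layout is consistent with a C1-type vector, producing Keap1 with DsRed2 fused to its N-terminus, although the reading frame across the junction cannot be confirmed from the table alone. The automated annotation labels KEAP1 as a fragment spanning about 1.3 kb, shorter than the catalogued insert size of 1,879 bp. The record does not explain this difference. The listed backbone size of 3,300 bp plus the insert also falls short of the full sequence length.

The plasmid is propagated in E. coli through a high-copy ColE1/pUC-type origin, and an f1 origin is also present. Selection relies on a single Tn5 NeoR/KanR gene placed behind tandem bacterial (bla) and SV40 early promoters and followed by the HSV TK polyadenylation signal. This gene gives kanamycin resistance in bacteria and allows G418 selection in mammalian cells. The small ble, large T antigen and bGH poly(A) fragments called by the annotation appear to be backbone remnants rather than functional elements.

The associated publication concerns Keap1, a BTB protein, targeting the antioxidant transcription factor Nrf2 for ubiquitination by the Cullin 3-Roc1 ligase. A red fluorescent Keap1 fusion would suit visualising Keap1 expression and subcellular localisation in transfected mammalian cells, though the record does not state the specific use.
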