Addgene plasmid #21551: pDsRed2-Keap1
Depositing lab: Yue Xiong. Depositing organization: University of North Carolina at Chapel Hill. Publication: BTB protein Keap1 targets antioxidant transcription factor Nrf2 for ubiquitination by the Cullin 3-Roc1 ligase. Furukawa M, Xiong Y. Mol Cell Biol. 2005 Jan . 25(1):162-71. 10.1128/MCB.25.1.162-171.2005 PubMed 15601839.
Backbone
  Vector backbone: pDsRed2-C1
  Backbone manufacturer: Clontech
  Backbone size w/o insert (bp): 3300
  Vector type: Mammalian Expression
Growth in bacteria
  Bacterial resistance: Kanamycin, 50 μg/mL
  Growth temperature: 37°C
  Growth strain: DH5alpha
  Copy number: Unknown
Gene/Insert
  Gene/Insert name: kelch-like ECH-associated protein 1 (alt names: KEAP1; INrf2)
  Species: H. sapiens (human)
  Insert size (bp): 1879
  GenBank ID: Q14145
  Entrez Gene: KEAP1 (a.k.a. INrf2, KLHL19)
  Cloning method: Restriction Enzyme; 5′ cloning site BamHI (not destroyed); 3′ cloning site XbaI (not destroyed)
  Sequencing primers: 5′ 5'd[GTACTGGAACTGGGGGGACAG]; 3′ n/a
Terms and licenses: Academic/Nonprofit Terms; Industry Terms: Not Available to Industry
How to cite: pDsRed2-Keap1 was a gift from Yue Xiong (Addgene plasmid # 21551 ; http://n2t.net/addgene:21551 ; RRID:Addgene_21551)
