>Addgene plasmid #21551 | pDsRed2-Keap1 | addgene partial sequence | sequence record 27232 | 21551 with dsRed1-C
GCGCACCGAGGGCCGCCACCACCTGTTCCTGAGATCTGGAAGGATCCCCATGCAGCCAGATCCCAGGCCT
AGCGGGGCTGGGGCCTGCTGCCGATTCCTGCCCCTGCAGTCACAGTGCCCTGAGGGGGCAGGGGACGCGG
TGATGTACGCCTCCACTGAGTGCAAGGCGGAGGTGACGCCCTCCCAGCATGGCAACCGCACCTTCAGCTA
CACCCTGGAGGATCATACCAAGCAGGCCTTTGGCATCATGAACGAGCTGCGGCTCAGCCAGCAGCTGTGT
GACGTCACACTGCAGGTCAAGTACCAGGATGCACCGGCCGCCCAGTTCATGGCCCACAAGGTGGTGCTGG
CCTCATCCAGCCCTGTCTTCAAGGCCATGTTCACCAACGGGCTGCGGGAGCAGGGCATGGAGGTGGTGTC
CATTGAGGGTATCCACCCCAAGGTCATGGAGCGCCTCATTGAATTCGCCTACACGGCCTCCATCTCCATG
GGCGAGAAGTGTGTCCTCCACGTCATGAACGGTGCTGTCATGTACCAGATCGACAGCGTTGTCCGTGCCT
GCAGTGACTTCCTGGTGCAGCAGCTGGACCCCAGCAATGCCATCGGCATCGCCAACTTCGCTGAGCAGAT
TGGCTGTGTGGAGTTGCACCAGCGTGCCCGGGAGTACATCTACATGCATTTTGGGGAGGTGGCCAAGCAA
GAGG
